Addgene plasmid #179969: pCG_SARS-CoV1 C-V5-tag ORF3a
Purpose: Mammalian expression vector for SARS-CoV-1 ORF3a, V5-tagged. Sequence codon-optimized.
Depositing lab: Konstantin Sparrer. Publication: Systematic functional analysis of SARS-CoV-2 proteins uncovers viral innate immune antagonists and remaining vulnerabilities. Hayn M, Hirschenberger M, Koepke L, Nchioua R, Straub JH, Klute S, Hunszinger V, Zech F, Prelli Bozzo C, Aftab W, Christensen MH, Conzelmann C, Muller JA, Srinivasachar Badarinarayan S, Sturzel CM, Forne I, Stenger S, Conzelmann KK, Munch J, Schmidt FI, Sauter D, Imhof A, Kirchhoff F, Sparrer KMJ. Cell Rep. 2021 May 18;35(7):109126. doi: 10.1016/j.celrep.2021.109126. Epub 2021 Apr 27. PubMed 33974846.
Backbone
  Vector backbone: pCG
  Vector type: Mammalian Expression
Growth in bacteria
  Bacterial resistance: Ampicillin, 100 μg/mL
  Growth temperature: 37°C
  Growth strain: DH5alpha
  Copy number: High Copy
Gene/Insert
  Gene/Insert name: SARS-CoV-1 ORF3a
  Species: Synthetic
  Mutation: human codon-optimized
  Entrez Gene: ORF3a (a.k.a. sars3a)
  Cloning method: Restriction Enzyme; 5′ cloning site Unknown (unknown if destroyed); 3′ cloning site Unknown (unknown if destroyed)
Terms and licenses: Academic/Nonprofit Terms; Industry Terms: Not Available to Industry
How to cite: pCG_SARS-CoV1 C-V5-tag ORF3a was a gift from Konstantin Sparrer (Addgene plasmid # 179969 ; http://n2t.net/addgene:179969 ; RRID:Addgene_179969)
