[The description below was written by a language model from this plasmid's Addgene catalogue record and pLannotate feature annotations shown in this document.]
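Description:
pCG_SARS-CoV1 C-V5-tag ORF3a is a mammalian expression plasmid built on the pCG backbone that produces the ORF3a accessory protein of SARS-CoV-1 from a synthetic, human codon-optimized coding sequence. It is maintained in E. coli as a high-copy plasmid through a ColE1/pUC-type origin and selected with ampicillin via the β-lactamase gene and its native promoter. The annotated sequence (about 5.9 kb) also carries an f1 phage origin, along with backbone remnants that are unlikely to be functional: short fragments of lacI, rop, bom and lacZα, a T7 promoter, and an SV40 early promoter in the reverse orientation with no annotated mammalian selection marker downstream of it.

The expression cassette is driven by the human cytomegalovirus immediate early enhancer and promoter, followed by the HSV thymidine kinase 5' untranslated region and then the ORF3a open reading frame. Downstream lie a rabbit β-globin intron, a short stretch annotated as β-globin coding sequence (most likely exon sequence belonging to the globin 3' region rather than an expressed product), and the rabbit β-globin polyadenylation signal; together these support splicing and efficient processing of the transcript. The name and stated purpose indicate a C-terminal V5 epitope tag for detection by immunoblot or immunostaining, although the feature table does not annotate the tag separately. The cloning sites used are not recorded.

ORF3a is described in the annotation as a viroporin that forms potassium-sensitive channels, induces apoptosis and downregulates the type I interferon receptor. The plasmid suits transient transfection studies of such functions, and it was deposited with a systematic analysis of coronavirus proteins as innate immune antagonists.
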