Features (pLannotate 1.2.2; 17 found; start..end, strand, type, name):
      1..304     +  enhancer       CMV enhancer: human cytomegalovirus immediate early enhancer
    305..508     +  promoter       CMV promoter: human cytomegalovirus (CMV) immediate early promoter
    598..637     +  5'UTR          HSV TK 5'-UTR: 5' untranslated region from the herpes simplex virus thymidine kinase gene
    673..1494    +  CDS            AP3A_SARS: Experimental evidence at protein level: Swiss-Prot protein existence level 1. Forms homotetrameric potassium sensitive ion channels (viroporin) and may modulate virus release. Up-regulates expression of fibrinogen subunits FGA, FGB and FGG in host lung epithelial cells. Induces apoptosis in cell culture. Downregulates the type 1 interferon receptor by inducing serine phosphorylation within the IFN alpha- receptor subunit 1 (IFNAR1) degradation motif and increasing IFNAR1 ubiquitination. From Severe acute respiratory syndrome coronavirus (SARS-CoV).
   1566..2138    +  intron         β-globin intron: intron from rabbit β-globin gene
   2142..2264    +  CDS            HBB: HBB_COLGU - Experimental evidence at transcript level: Swiss-Prot protein existence level 2. Involved in oxygen transport from the lung to the various peripheral tissues. From Colobus guereza (Mantled guereza) (Eastern black-and-white colobus monkey).
   2335..2390    +  polyA_signal   β-globin poly(A) signal: rabbit β-globin polyadenylation signal (Gil and Proudfoot, 1987)
   2730..2919    -  promoter       SV40 promoter: SV40 early promoter
   2919..2973    -  CDS            lacI (fragment): lac repressor; lacI; The lac repressor binds to the lac operator to inhibit transcription in E. coli. This inhibition can be relieved by adding lactose or isopropyl-β-D-thiogalactopyranoside (IPTG).
   3156..3744    -  rep_origin     ori: high-copy-number ColE1/pMB1/pBR322/pUC origin of replication
   3915..4775    -  CDS            AmpR: β-lactamase; bla; confers resistance to ampicillin, carbenicillin, and related antibiotics
   4776..4880    -  promoter       AmpR promoter: bla
   4975..5010    +  CDS            rop (fragment): Rop protein, which maintains plasmids at low copy number; rop
   5112..5211    +  misc_feature   bom (fragment): basis of mobility region from pBR322
   5239..5667    -  rep_origin     f1 ori (sequence partly withheld): f1 bacteriophage origin of replication; arrow indicates direction of (+) strand synthesis
   5671..5828    -  CDS            lacZα (fragment): LacZα fragment of β-galactosidase; lacZ fragment
   5831..5849    +  promoter       T7 promoter: promoter for bacteriophage T7 RNA polymerase
>Addgene plasmid #179969 | pCG_SARS-CoV1 C-V5-tag ORF3a | addgene full sequence | sequence record 353804 | Addgene NGS Result
CGTTACATAACTTACGGTAAATGGCCCGCCTGGCTGACCGCCCAACGACCCCCGCCCATTGACGTCAATA
ATGACGTATGTTCCCATAGTAACGCCAATAGGGACTTTCCATTGACGTCAATGGGTGGAGTATTTACGGT
AAACTGCCCACTTGGCAGTACATCAAGTGTATCATATGCCAAGTACGCCCCCTATTGACGTCAATGACGG
TAAATGGCCCGCCTGGCATTATGCCCAGTACATGACCTTATGGGACTTTCCTACTTGGCAGTACATCTAC
GTATTAGTCATCGCTATTACCATGGTGATGCGGTTTTGGCAGTACATCAATGGGCGTGGATAGCGGTTTG
ACTCACGGGGATTTCCAAGTCTCCACCCCATTGACGTCAATGGGAGTTTGTTTTGGCACCAAAATCAACG
GGACTTTCCAAAATGTCGTAACAACTCCGCCCCATTGACGCAAATGGGCGGTAGGCGTGTACGGTGGGAG
GTCTATATAAGCAGAGCTCGTTTAGTGAACCGTCAGATCGCCTGGAGACGCCATCCACGCTGTTTTGACC
TCCATAGAAGACACCGGGACCGATCCAGCCTCCGGGGGATCTTGGTGGCGTGAAACTCCCGCACCTCTTC
GGCCAGCGCCTTGTAGAAGCGCGTAGGCCTTCTAGAGCCACCATGGACCTGTTCATGAGATTCTTCACCC
TGAGATCCATCACCGCCCAGCCCGTGAAGATTGACAACGCCAGCCCCGCCAGCACCGTGCACGCCACCGC
CACCATCCCCCTGCAGGCCTCCCTGCCCTTCGGCTGGCTCGTGATCGGCGTGGCCTTCCTGGCCGTGTTC
CAGAGCGCCACCAAGATCATCGCCCTGAACAAGCGGTGGCAGCTGGCCCTGTACAAAGGCTTCCAGTTCA
TCTGCAACCTGCTGCTGCTGTTCGTGACCATCTACAGCCACCTGCTGCTGGTGGCCGCTGGCATGGAGGC
CCAGTTCCTGTACCTGTACGCCCTGATCTACTTCCTGCAGTGCATCAACGCCTGCAGGATCATCATGAGG
TGCTGGCTGTGCTGGAAGTGCAAGAGCAAGAACCCCCTGCTGTACGACGCCAACTACTTCGTGTGCTGGC
ACACACACAACTACGACTACTGCATCCCCTACAACAGCGTGACCGACACCATCGTGGTGACCGAGGGCGA
CGGCATCAGCACCCCCAAGCTGAAGGAGGACTACCAGATCGGCGGCTACAGCGAGGATAGACATTCCGGC
GTGAAGGATTATGTGGTGGTGCATGGATATTTTACAGAGGTCTATTACCAGCTGGAGAGTACACAGATCA
CAACAGACACAGGCATCGAGAATGCCACATTTTTCATCTTCAATAAGCTGGTGAAGGATCCTCCAAATGT
GCAGATCCACACCATCGATGGATCTAGCGGAGTGGCCAATCCAGCCATGGACCCCATCTACGATGAGCCC
ACCACCACCACCAGCGTGCCCCTGGGCAAGCCTATCCCCAACCCCCTGCTGGGCCTGGACAGCACCTGAA
CGCGTCGGATCCTGAGAACTTCAGGGTGAGTTTGGGGACCCTTGATTGTTCTTTCTTTTTCGCTATTGTA
AAATTCATGTTATATGGAGGGGGCAAAGTTTTCAGGGTGTTGTTTAGAATGGGAAGATGTCCCTTGTATC
ACCATGGACCCTCATGATAATTTTGTTTCTTTCACTTTCTACTCTGTTGACAACCATTGTCTCCTCTTAT
TTTCTTTTCATTTTCTGTAACTTTTTCGTTAAACTTTAGCTTGCATTTGTAACGAATTTTTAAATTCACT
TTTGTTTATTTGTCAGATTGTAAGTACTTTCTCTAATCACTTTTTTTTCAAGGCAATCAGGGTATATTAT
ATTGTACTTCAGCACAGTTTTAGAGAACAATTGTTATAATTAAATGATAAGGTAGAATATTTCTGCATAT
AAATTCTGGCTGGCGTGGAAATATTCTTATTGGTAGAAACAACTACACCCTGGTCATCATCCTGCCTTTC
TCTTTATGGTTACAATGATATACACTGTTTGAGATGAGGATAAAATACTCTGAGTCCAAACCGGGCCCCT
CTGCTAACCATGTTCATGCCTTCTTCTCTTTCCTACAGCTCCTGGGCAACGTGCTGGTTGTTGTGCTGTC
TCATCATTTTGGCAAAGAATTCACTCCTCAGGTGCAGGCTGCCTATCAGAAGGTGGTGGCTGGTGTGGCC
AATGCCCTGGCTCACAAATACCACTGAGATCTTTTTCCCTCTGCCAAAAATTATGGGGACATCATGAAGC
CCCTTGAGCATCTGACTTCTGGCTAATAAAGGAAATTTATTTTCATTGCAATAGTGTGTTGGAATTTTTT
GTGTCTCTCACTCGGAAGGACATATGGGAGGGCAAATCATTTAAAACATCAGAATGAGTATTTGGTTTAG
AGTTTGGCAACATATGCCCATATGCTGGCTGCCATGAACAAAGGTTGGCTATAAAGAGGTCATCAGTATA
TGAAACAGCCCCCTGCTGTCCATTCCTTATTCCATAGAAAAGCCTTGACTTGAGGTTAGATTTTTTTTAT
ATTTTGTTTTGTGTTATTTTTTTCTTTAACATCCCTAAAATTTTCCTTACATGTTTTACTAGCCAGATTT
TTCCTCCTCTCCTGACTACTCCCAGTCATAGCTGTCCCTCTTCTCTTATGGAGATCCCTCGAGGAGCTTT
TTGCAAAAGCCTAGGCCTCCAAAAAAGCCTCTTCACTACTTCTGGAATAGCTCAGAGGCCGAGGCGGCCT
CGGCCTCTGCATAAATAAAAAAAATTAGTCAGCCATGGGGCGGAGAATGGGCGGAACTGGGCGGAGTTAG
GGGCGGGATGGGCGGAGTTAGGGGCGGGACTATGGTTGCTGACTAATTGCTGCATTAATGAATCGGCCAA
CGCGCGGGGAGAGGCGGTTTGCGTATTGGGCGCTCTTCCGCTTCCTCGCTCACTGACTCGCTGCGCTCGG
TCGTTCGGCTGCGGCGAGCGGTATCAGCTCACTCAAAGGCGGTAATACGGTTATCCACAGAATCAGGGGA
TAACGCAGGAAAGAACATGTGAGCAAAAGGCCAGCAAAAGGCCAGGAACCGTAAAAAGGCCGCGTTGCTG
GCGTTTTTCCATAGGCTCCGCCCCCCTGACGAGCATCACAAAAATCGACGCTCAAGTCAGAGGTGGCGAA
ACCCGACAGGACTATAAAGATACCAGGCGTTTCCCCCTGGAAGCTCCCTCGTGCGCTCTCCTGTTCCGAC
CCTGCCGCTTACCGGATACCTGTCCGCCTTTCTCCCTTCGGGAAGCGTGGCGCTTTCTCATAGCTCACGC
TGTAGGTATCTCAGTTCGGTGTAGGTCGTTCGCTCCAAGCTGGGCTGTGTGCACGAACCCCCCGTTCAGC
CCGACCGCTGCGCCTTATCCGGTAACTATCGTCTTGAGTCCAACCCGGTAAGACACGACTTATCGCCACT
GGCAGCAGCCACTGGTAACAGGATTAGCAGAGCGAGGTATGTAGGCGGTGCTACAGAGTTCTTGAAGTGG
TGGCCTAACTACGGCTACACTAGAAGAACAGTATTTGGTATCTGCGCTCTGCTGAAGCCAGTTACCTTCG
GAAAAAGAGTTGGTAGCTCTTGATCCGGCAAACAAACCACCGCTGGTAGCGGTGGTTTTTTTGTTTGCAA
GCAGCAGATTACGCGCAGAAAAAAAGGATCTCAAGAAGATCCTTTGATCTTTTCTACGGGGTCTGACGCT
CAGTGGAACGAAAACTCACGTTAAGGGATTTTGGTCATGAGATTATCAAAAAGGATCTTCACCTAGATCC
TTTTAAATTAAAAATGAAGTTTTAAATCAATCTAAAGTATATATGAGTAAACTTGGTCTGACAGTTACCA
ATGCTTAATCAGTGAGGCACCTATCTCAGCGATCTGTCTATTTCGTTCATCCATAGTTGCCTGACTCCCC
GTCGTGTAGATAACTACGATACGGGAGGGCTTACCATCTGGCCCCAGTGCTGCAATGATACCGCGAGACC
CACGCTCACCGGCTCCAGATTTATCAGCAATAAACCAGCCAGCCGGAAGGGCCGAGCGCAGAAGTGGTCC
TGCAACTTTATCCGCCTCCATCCAGTCTATTAATTGTTGCCGGGAAGCTAGAGTAAGTAGTTCGCCAGTT
AATAGTTTGCGCAACGTTGTTGCCATTGCTACAGGCATCGTGGTGTCACGCTCGTCGTTTGGTATGGCTT
CATTCAGCTCCGGTTCCCAACGATCAAGGCGAGTTACATGATCCCCCATGTTGTGCAAAAAAGCGGTTAG
CTCCTTCGGTCCTCCGATCGTTGTCAGAAGTAAGTTGGCCGCAGTGTTATCACTCATGGTTATGGCAGCA
CTGCATAATTCTCTTACTGTCATGCCATCCGTAAGATGCTTTTCTGTGACTGGTGAGTACTCAACCAAGT
CATTCTGAGAATAGTGTATGCGGCGACCGAGTTGCTCTTGCCCGGCGTCAATACGGGATAATACCGCGCC
ACATAGCAGAACTTTAAAAGTGCTCATCATTGGAAAACGTTCTTCGGGGCGAAAACTCTCAAGGATCTTA
CCGCTGTTGAGATCCAGTTCGATGTAACCCACTCGTGCACCCAACTGATCTTCAGCATCTTTTACTTTCA
CCAGCGTTTCTGGGTGAGCAAAAACAGGAAGGCAAAATGCCGCAAAAAAGGGAATAAGGGCGACACGGAA
ATGTTGAATACTCATACTCTTCCTTTTTCAATATTATTGAAGCATTTATCAGGGTTATTGTCTCATGAGC
GGATACATATTTGAATGTATTTAGAAAAATAAACAAATAGGGGTTCCGCGCACATTTCCCCGAAAAGTGC
CACCTGACGTCTAAGAAACCATTATTATCATGACATTAACCTATAAAAATAGGCGTATCACGAGGCCCTT
TCGTCTCGCGCGTTTCGGTGATGACGGTGAAAACCTCTGACACATGCAGCTCCCGGAGACGGTCACAGCT
TGTCTGTAAGCGGATGCCGGGAGCAGACAAGCCCGTCAGGGCGCGTCAGCGGGTGTTGGCGGGTGTCGGG
GCTGGCTTAACTATGCGGCATCAGAGCAGATTGTACTGAGAGTGCACCATATGCGGTGTGAAATACCGCA
CAGATGCGTAAGGAGAAAATACCGCATCAGGAAATTGTAAGCGTTAATATTTTGTTAAAATTCGCGTTAA
ATTTTTGTTAAATCAGCTCATTTTTTAACCAATAGGCCGAAATCGGCAAAATCCCTTATAAATCAAAAGA
ATAGACCGAGATAGGGT
[37 nt withheld, positions 5338-5374]
AAAGAACGTGGACTCCAACGTCAAAGG
[49 nt withheld, positions 5402-5450]
T
[91 nt withheld, positions 5452-5542]
G
[124 nt withheld, positions 5544-5667]
CCATTCGCCATTCAGGCTGCGCAACTGTTGGGAAGGGCGATCGGTGCGGGCCTCTTCGCTATTACGCCAG
CTGGCGAAAGGGGGATGTGCTGCAAGGCGATTAAGTTGGGTAACGCCAGGGTTTTCCCAGTCACGACGTT
GTAAAACGACGGCCAGTGAATTGTAATACGACTCACTATAGGGCGAATTCGAGCTCGCCC
